>Addgene plasmid #115838 | pscALPS-SIV-RCM-vpr | addgene full sequence | sequence record 255814 | Addgene NGS Result
AATCTGCTTAGGGTTAGGCGTTTTGCGCTGCTTCGCGATGTACGGGCCAGATATACGCGCTGTGGAATGT
GTGTCAGTTAGGGTGTGGAAAGTCCCCAGGCTCCCCAGCAGGCAGAAGTATGCAAAGCATGCATCTCAAT
TAGTCAGCAACCAGGTGTGGAAAGTCCCCAGGCTCCCCAGCAGGCAGAAGTATGCAAAGCATGCATCTCA
ATTAGTCAGCAACCATAGTCCCGCCCCTAACTCCGCCCATCCCGCCCCTAACTCCGCCCAGTTCCGCCCA
TTCTCCGCCCCATGGCTGACTAATTTTTTTTATTTATGCAGAGGCCGAGGCCGCCTCTGCCTCTGAGCTA
TTCCAGAAGTAGTGAGGAGGCTTTTTTGGAGGCCTAGGCTTTTGCAAAAAGCTCGCGTTGACATTGATTA
TTGACTAGTTATTAATAGTAATCAATTACGGGGTCATTAGTTCATAGCCCATATATGGAGTTCCGCGTTA
CATAACTTACGGTAAATGGCCCGCCTGGCTGACCGCCCAACGACCCCCGCCCATTGACGTCAATAATGAC
GTATGTTCCCATAGTAACGCCAATAGGGACTTTCCATTGACGTCAATGGGTGGAGTATTTACGGTAAACT
GCCCACTTGGCAGTACATCAAGTGTATCATATGCCAAGTACGCCCCCTATTGACGTCAATGACGGTAAAT
GGCCCGCCTGGCATTATGCCCAGTACATGACCTTATGGGACTTTCCTACTTGGCAGTACATCTACGTATT
AGTCATCGCTATTACCATGGTGATGCGGTTTTGGCAGTACATCAATGGGCGTGGATAGCGGTTTGACTCA
CGGGGATTTCCAAGTCTCCACCCCATTGACGTCAATGGGAGTTTGTTTTGGCACCAAAATCAACGGGACT
TTCCAAAATGTCGTAACAACTCCGCCCCATTGACGCAAATGGGCGGTAGGCGTGTACGGTGGGAGGTCTA
TATAAGCAGCGCGTTTTGCCTGTACTGGGTCTCTCTGGTTAGACCAGATCTGAGCCTGGGAGCTCTCTGG
CTAACTAGGGAACCCACTGCTTAAGCCTCAATAAAGCTTGCCTTGAGTGCTTCAAGTAGTGTGTGCCCGT
CTGTTGTGTGACTCTGGTAACTAGAGATCCCTCAGACCCTTTTAGTCAGTGTGGAAAATCTCTAGCAGTG
GCGCCCGAACAGGGACTTGAAAGCGAAAGGGAAACCAGAGGAGCTCTCTCGACGCAGGACTCGGCTTGCT
GAAGCGCGCACGGCAAGAGGCGAGGGGCGGCGACTGGTGAGTACGCCAAAAATTTTGACTAGCGGAGGCT
AGAAGGAGAGAGATGGGTGCGAGAGCGTCAGTATTAAGCGGGGGAGAATTAGATCGCGATGGGAAAAAAT
TCGGTTAAGGCCAGGGGGAAAGAAAAAATATAAATTAAAACATATAGTATGGGCAAGCAGGGAGCTAGAA
CGATTCGCAGTTAATCCTGGCCTGTTAGAAACATCAGAAGGCTGTAGACAAATACTGGGACAGCTACAAC
CATCCCTTCAGACAGGATCAGAAGAACTTAGATCATTATATAATACAGTAGCAACCCTCTATTGTGTGCA
TCAAAGGATAGAGATAAAAGACACCAAGGAAGCTTTAGACAAGATAGAGGAAGAGCAAAACAAAAGTAAG
ACCACCGCACAGCAAGCGGCCGGCCGCTGATCTTCAGACCTGGAGGAGGAGATATGAGGGACAATTGGAG
AAGTGAATTATATAAATATAAAGTAGTAAAAATTGAACCATTAGGAGTAGCACCCACCAAGGCAAAGAGA
AGAGTGGTGCAGAGAGAAAAAAGAGCAGTGGGAATAGGAGCTTTGTTCCTTGGGTTCTTGGGAGCAGCAG
GAAGCACTATGGGCGCAGCGTCAATGACGCTGACGGTACAGGCCAGACAATTATTGTCTGGTATAGTGCA
GCAGCAGAACAATTTGCTGAGGGCTATTGAGGCGCAACAGCATCTGTTGCAACTCACAGTCTGGGGCATC
AAGCAGCTCCAGGCAAGAATCCTGGCTGTGGAAAGATACCTAAAGGATCAACAGCTCCTGGGGATTTGGG
GTTGCTCTGGAAAACTCATTTGCACCACTGCTGTGCCTTGGAATGCTAGTTGGAGTAATAAATCTCTGGA
ACAGATTTGGAATCACACGACCTGGATGGAGTGGGACAGAGAATTAACAATTACACAAGCTTAATACACT
CCTTAATTGAAGAATCGCAAAACCAGCAAGAAAAGAATGAACAAGAATTATTGGAATTAGATAAATGGGC
AAGTTTGTGGAATTGGTTTAACATAACAAATTGGCTGTGGTATATAAAATTATTCATAATGATAGTAGGA
GGCTTGGTAGGTTTAAGAATAGTTTTTGCTGTACTTTCTATAGTGAATAGAGTTAGGCAGGGATATTCAC
CATTATCGTTTCAGACCCACCTCCCAACCCCGAGGGGACCCGACAGGCCCGAAGGAATAGAAGAAGAAGG
TGGAGAGAGAGACAGAGACAGATCCATTCGATTAGTGAACGGATCGGCACTGCGTGCGCCAATTCTGCAG
ACAAATGGCAGTATTCATCCACAATTTTAAAAGAAAAGGGGGGATTGGGGGGTACAGTGCAGGGGAAAGA
ATAGTAGACATAATAGCAACAGACATACAAACTAAAGAATTACAAAAACAAATTACAAAAATTCAAAATT
TTCGGGTTTATTACAGGGACAGCAGAGATCCAGTTTGGTTAATTAACTGCAGCCCCGATAAAATAAAAGA
TTTTATTTAGTCTCCAGAAAAAGGGGGGAATGAAAGACCCCACCTGTAGGTTTGGCAAGCTAGCTGCAGT
AACGCCATTTTGCAAGGCATGGAAAAATACCAAACCAAGAATAGAGAAGTTCAGATCAAGGGCGGGTACA
TGAAAATAGCTAACGTTGGGCCAAACAGGATATCTGCGGTGAGCAGTTTCGGCCCCGGCCCGGGGCCAAG
AACAGATGGTCACCGCAGTTTCGGCCCCGGCCCGAGGCCAAGAACAGATGGTCCCCAGATATGGCCCAAC
CCTCAGCAGTTTCTTAAGACCCATCAGATGTTTCCAGGCTCCCCCAAGGACCTGAAATGACCCTGCGCCT
TATTTGAATTAACCAATCAGCCTGCTTCTCGCTTCTGTTCGCGCGCTTCTGCTTCCCGAGCTCTATAAAA
GAGCTCACAACCCCTCACTCGGCGCGCCAGTCCTCCGACAGACTGAGTCGCCCGGGGGTCTAGAGCCGCC
ATGGATTATAAAGATGACGATGACAAAGACTATAAAGACGATGACGACAAAGATTACAAGGACGACGACG
ACAAAGCGGCCGCTATGGAGATGCCTCCCGAGGATGAGGGGCCTCAGCGCGAACCAATGAATGAATGGCT
TCTTGATACGCTTATGGAGTTGCAAGAGGAAGCGGCTAAGCACTTTACTATGGAGTTGCTGCACGCGGTA
GGTAATTATATATATGAGCAATATGGTGATAGCCTCGAAGGCGTCCGCGTCCTCATCACATTGCTTCAGC
GAGCCCTTTTCCTGCACTACAGGCACGGTTGCACGGGTAGTAGGATAGGAACGAATCGAGGAGGTAATCC
CTTGCAATCAATTCCGCTCTCTAGGAACATATTGTAACCCGGGGAATTCTCGACCTTGACTGGCGGCGCG
ACCTTGAGGCCTGCGTTCGCCTCAGTTGCCCCCTCTGTGCAATGGGGAGACGCGCCTCATCGCTTGACAA
CGGCCGAAGAGCCGCCGCGCTTCCGTCTCCCGCGTGCGCGCGCCATGCTGCCCACCCCCGTTCCGCACTG
ACCCTCCCCCGTGCCCCGCGTCCCGTACTGCCGCCCCGCCCCGAGTCCCATGCCGCAGCCACCGCGACGG
AGCCCGCAGGCGGGAACCTGCCTCCGCGCGTTAGCGCGCACGCGCGCCTCATGTGTCGTCCCCATCAGCG
CCGGCTTCCGTCTATAGGCCAGATGCACTGTCACTCTGGCGAAGTCGCAGACCCGATTGGCCGGGACGGA
GGCGCGAGACCGGGTTGCGGGCGGGGCCGAACGTGGTATAAAAGGGGCGGGAGGCCAGGCTCGTGCCGTT
TTGCAGACGCCACCGCCGAGGAAAACCGTGTACTATTAGCCACGCGTGCCACCATGACCGAGTACAAGCC
CACGGTGCGCCTCGCCACCCGCGACGACGTCCCCCGGGCCGTACGCACCCTCGCCGCCGCGTTCGCCGAC
TACCCCGCCACGCGCCACACCGTCGACCCGGACCGCCACATCGAGCGGGTCACCGAGCTGCAAGAACTCT
TCCTCACGCGCGTCGGGCTCGACATCGGCAAGGTGTGGGTCGCGGACGACGGCGCCGCGGTGGCGGTCTG
GACCACGCCGGAGAGCGTCGAAGCGGGGGCGGTGTTCGCCGAGATCGGCCCGCGCATGGCCGAGTTGAGC
GGTTCCCGGCTGGCCGCGCAGCAACAGATGGAAGGCCTCCTGGCGCCGCACCGGCCCAAGGAGCCCGCGT
GGTTCCTGGCCACCGTCGGCGTCTCGCCCGACCACCAGGGCAAGGGTCTGGGCAGCGCCGTCGTGCTCCC
CGGAGTGGAGGCGGCCGAGCGCGCCGGGGTGCCCGCCTTCCTGGAGACCTCCGCGCCCCGCAACCTCCCC
TTCTACGAGCGGCTCGGCTTCACCGTCACCGCCGACGTCGAGGTGCCCGAAGGACCGCGCACCTGGTGCA
TGACCCGCAAGCCCGGTGCCTGAGCGATCGCTAATCAACCTCTGGATTACAAAATTTGTGAAAGATTGAC
TGGTATTCTTAACTATGTTGCTCCTTTTACGCTATGTGGATACGCTGCTTTAATGCCTTTGTATCATGCT
ATTGCTTCCCGTATGGCTTTCATTTTCTCCTCCTTGTATAAATCCTGGTTGCTGTCTCTTTATGAGGAGT
TGTGGCCCGTTGTCAGGCAACGTGGCGTGGTGTGCACTGTGTTTGCTGACGCAACCCCCACTGGTTGGGG
CATTGCCACCACCTGTCAGCTCCTTTCCGGGACTTTCGCTTTCCCCCTCCCTATTGCCACGGCGGAACTC
ATCGCCGCCTGCCTTGCCCGCTGCTGGACAGGGGCTCGGCTGTTGGGCACTGACAATTCCGTGGTGTTGT
CGGGGAAGCTGACGTCCTTTCCATGGCTGCTCGCCTGTGTTGCCACCTGGATTCTGCGCGGGACGTCCTT
CTGCTACGTCCCTTCGGCCCTCAATCCAGCGGACCTTCCTTCCCGCGGCCTGCTGCCGGCTCTGCGGCCT
CTTCCGCGTCTTCGCCTTCGCCCTCAGACGAGTCGGATCTCCCTTTGGGCCGCCTCCCCGCTTAATCGCG
TCGAGACCTAGAAAAACATGGAGCAATCACAAGTAGCAATACAGCAGCTACCAATGCTGATTGTGCCTGG
CTAGAAGCACAAGAGGAGGAGGAGGTGGGTTTTCCAGTCACACCTCAGGTACCTTTAAGACCAATGACTT
ACAAGGCAGCTGTAGATCTTAGCCACTTTTTAAAAGAAAAGGGGGGACTGGAAGGGCTAATTCACTCCCA
ACGAAGACAAGATATCCTTGATCTGTGGATCTACCACACACAAGGCTACTTCCCTGATTGGCAGAACTAC
ACACCAGGGCCAGGGATCAGATATCCACTGACCTTTGGATGGTGCTACAAGCTAGTACCAGTTGAGCAAG
AGAAGGTAGAAGAAGCCAATGAAGGAGAGAACACCCGCTTGTTACACCCTGTGAGCCTGCATGGGATGGA
TGACCCGGAGAGAGAAGTATTAGAGTGGAGGTTTGACAGCCGCCTAGCATTTCATCACATGGCCCGAGAG
CTGCATCCGGACTGTACTGGGTCTCTCTGGTTAGACCAGATCTGAGCCTGGGAGCTCTCTGGCTAACTAG
GGAACCCACTGCTTAAGCCTCAATAAAGCTTGCCTTGAGTGCTTCAAGTAGTGTGTGCCCGTCTGTTGTG
TGACTCTGGTAACTAGAGATCCCTCAGACCCTTTTAGTCAGTGTGGAAAATCTCTAGCAGGGCCCGTTTC
ATGTGAGCAAAAGGCCAGCAAAAGGCCAGGAACCGTAAAAAGGCCGCGTTGCTGGCGTTTTTCCATAGGC
TCCGCCCCCCTGACGAGCATCACAAAAATCGACGCTCAAGTCAGAGGTGGCGAAACCCGACAGGACTATA
AAGATACCAGGCGTTTCCCCCTGGAAGCTCCCTCGTGCGCTCTCCTGTTCCGACCCTGCCGCTTACCGGA
TACCTGTCCGCCTTTCTCCCTTCGGGAAGCGTGGCGCTTTCTCATAGCTCACGCTGTAGGTATCTCAGTT
CGGTGTAGGTCGTTCGCTCCAAGCTGGGCTGTGTGCACGAACCCCCCGTTCAGCCCGACCGCTGCGCCTT
ATCCGGTAACTATCGTCTTGAGTCCAACCCGGTAAGACACGACTTATCGCCACTGGCAGCAGCCACTGGT
AACAGGATTAGCAGAGCGAGGTATGTAGGCGGTGCTACAGAGTTCTTGAAGTGGTGGCCTAACTACGGCT
ACACTAGAAGAACAGTATTTGGTATCTGCGCTCTGCTGAAGCCAGTTACCTTCGGAAAAAGAGTTGGTAG
CTCTTGATCCGGCAAACAAACCACCGCTGGTAGCGGTGGTTTTTTTGTTTGCAAGCAGCAGATTACGCGC
AGAAAAAAAGGATCTCAAGAAGATCCTTTGATCTTTTCTACGGGGTCTGACGCTCAGTGGAACGAAAACT
CACGTTAAGGGATTTTGGTCATGAGATTATCAAAAAGGATCTTCACCTAGATCCTTTTAAATTAAAAATG
AAGTTTTAAATCAATCTAAAGTATATATGAGTAAACTTGGTCTGACAGTTACCAATGCTTAATCAGTGAG
GCACCTATCTCAGCGATCTGTCTATTTCGTTCATCCATAGTTGCCTGACTCCCCGTCGTGTAGATAACTA
CGATACGGGAGGGCTTACCATCTGGCCCCAGTGCTGCAATGATACCGCGAGACCCACGCTCACCGGCTCC
AGATTTATCAGCAATAAACCAGCCAGCCGGAAGGGCCGAGCGCAGAAGTGGTCCTGCAACTTTATCCGCC
TCCATCCAGTCTATTAATTGTTGCCGGGAAGCTAGAGTAAGTAGTTCGCCAGTTAATAGTTTGCGCAACG
TTGTTGCCATTGCTACAGGCATCGTGGTGTCACGCTCGTCGTTTGGTATGGCTTCATTCAGCTCCGGTTC
CCAACGATCAAGGCGAGTTACATGATCCCCCATGTTGTGCAAAAAAGCGGTTAGCTCCTTCGGTCCTCCG
ATCGTTGTCAGAAGTAAGTTGGCCGCAGTGTTATCACTCATGGTTATGGCAGCACTGCATAATTCTCTTA
CTGTCATGCCATCCGTAAGATGCTTTTCTGTGACTGGTGAGTACTCAACCAAGTCATTCTGAGAATAGTG
TATGCGGCGACCGAGTTGCTCTTGCCCGGCGTCAATACGGGATAATACCGCGCCACATAGCAGAACTTTA
AAAGTGCTCATCATTGGAAAACGTTCTTCGGGGCGAAAACTCTCAAGGATCTTACCGCTGTTGAGATCCA
GTTCGATGTAACCCACTCGTGCACCCAACTGATCTTCAGCATCTTTTACTTTCACCAGCGTTTCTGGGTG
AGCAAAAACAGGAAGGCAAAATGCCGCAAAAAAGGGAATAAGGGCGACACGGAAATGTTGAATACTCATA
CTCTTCCTTTTTCAATATTATTGAAGCATTTATCAGGGTTATTGTCTCATGAGCGGATACATATTTGAAT
GTATTTAGAAAAATAAACAAATAGGGGTTCCGCGCACATTTCCCCGAAAAGTGCCACCTGACGTCGACGG
ATCGGGAGATCTCCCGATCCCCTATGGTGCACTCTCAGTACAATCTGCTCTGATGCCGCATAGTTAAGCC
AGTATCTGCTCCCTGCTTGTGTGTTGGAGGTCGCTGAGTAGTGCGCGAGCAAAATTTAAGCTACAACAAG
GCAAGGCTTGACCGACAATTGCATGAAG
Features (pLannotate 1.2.2; 21 found; start..end, strand, type, name):
     69..398     +  promoter       SV40 promoter: SV40 enhancer and early promoter
    410..789     +  enhancer       CMV enhancer: human cytomegalovirus immediate early enhancer
    790..989     +  promoter       CMV promoter: human cytomegalovirus (CMV) immediate early promoter
   1007..1187    +  LTR            5' LTR (truncated): truncated 5' long terminal repeat (LTR) from HIV-1
   1234..1359    +  misc_feature   HIV-1 Ψ: packaging signal of human immunodeficiency virus type 1
   1343..1681    +  CDS            HIV-1 gag (fragment): gag protein from human immunodeficiency virus 1; gag
   1856..2089    +  misc_feature   RRE: The Rev response element (RRE) of HIV-1 allows for Rev-dependent mRNA export from the nucleus to the cytoplasm.
   2210..2452    +  CDS            env (fragment): ENV_HV2ST - Experimental evidence at protein level: Swiss-Prot protein existence level 1. The gp120-gp41 heterodimer allows rapid transcytosis of the virus through CD4 negative cells such as simple epithelial monolayers of the intestinal, rectal and endocervical epithelial barriers. Both gp120 and gp41 specifically recognize glycosphingolipids galactosyl- ceramide (GalCer) or 3' sulfo-galactosyl-ceramide (GalS) present in the lipid rafts structures of epithelial cells. Binding to these alternative receptors allows the rapid transcytosis of the virus through the epithelial cells. This transcyto
   2465..2565    +  CDS            Rev (fragment): human immunodeficiency virus 1 (HIV-1) Rev protein; rev; enhances nuclear export of unspliced and incompletely spliced viral mRNAs
   2615..2732    +  misc_feature   cPPT/CTS: central polypurine tract and central termination sequence of HIV-1
   2869..3276    +  promoter       SFFV promoter: spleen focus-forming virus long terminal repeat (LTR) promoter
   3342..3364    +  CDS            FLAG (fragment): FLAG® epitope tag, followed by an enterokinase cleavage site
   3378..3674    +  CDS            vpr: VPR_SIVSP - Experimental evidence at protein level: Swiss-Prot protein existence level 1. Stimulates gene expression driven by the HIV-2 LTR. Prevents infected cells from undergoing mitosis and proliferating, by inducing arrest or delay in the G2 phase of the cell cycle. Cell cycle arrest creates a favorable environment for maximizing viral expression and production. From Simian immunodeficiency virus (isolate PBj14/BCL-3) (SIV-sm) (Simian immunodeficiency virus sooty mangabey monkey).
   4184..4783    +  CDS            PuroR: puromycin N-acetyltransferase; pac from Streptomyces alboniger; confers resistance to puromycin
   4793..5381    +  misc_feature   WPRE: woodchuck hepatitis virus posttranscriptional regulatory element
   5392..5892    +  CDS            nef (fragment): NEF_HV1LA - Experimental evidence at protein level: Swiss-Prot protein existence level 1. Extracellular Nef protein targets CD4(+) T-lymphocytes for apoptosis by interacting with CXCR4 surface receptors. From Human immunodeficiency virus type 1 group M subtype B (isolate Lai) (HIV-1).
   5899..6079    +  LTR            5' LTR (truncated): truncated 5' long terminal repeat (LTR) from HIV-1
   6150..6738    -  rep_origin     ori: high-copy-number ColE1/pMB1/pBR322/pUC origin of replication
   6909..7769    -  CDS            AmpR: β-lactamase; bla; confers resistance to ampicillin, carbenicillin, and related antibiotics
   7770..7874    -  promoter       AmpR promoter: bla
   7933..7985    -  misc_feature   bom (fragment): basis of mobility region from pBR322
