[The description below was written by a language model from this plasmid's Addgene catalogue record and pLannotate feature annotations shown in this document.]
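Description:
pscALPS-SIV-RCM-vpr is an HIV-1-based lentiviral transfer vector built on the pscALPS Puro backbone. It delivers a codon-optimized Vpr gene from the simian immunodeficiency virus of red-capped mangabeys (SIVRCM) together with a puromycin resistance gene. In bacteria the 8,078-nt plasmid replicates from a high-copy ColE1/pUC-type origin and is selected with ampicillin through the β-lactamase gene.

The viral genome is transcribed from a CMV enhancer/promoter placed directly upstream of a truncated HIV-1 5' LTR, an arrangement that normally makes genomic RNA production in packaging cells independent of Tat. An SV40 enhancer/early promoter is also annotated just upstream of the CMV element. Downstream come the Ψ packaging signal with a short gag fragment, the Rev response element for Rev-dependent nuclear export, flanking env and rev fragments, and the cPPT/CTS, which aids nuclear import of the reverse-transcribed genome.

The payload is driven by the SFFV LTR promoter, which is active in a broad range of mammalian cells, including haematopoietic cells. It expresses Vpr with an N-terminal 3xFLAG tag for detection or immunoprecipitation. The annotation tool picked up only part of the tag and matched the Vpr reading frame to a related SIV protein. PuroR lies about 500 nt further downstream, but no promoter or IRES is annotated in that gap, so the record does not state how it is expressed. A WPRE follows to enhance transcript levels, then a nef fragment and a truncated 3' LTR.

The associated publication concerns how primate lentiviral Vpx and Vpr proteins counteract proviral silencing by the HUSH complex. This suggests the vector is used to stably transduce and puromycin-select cells expressing tagged SIVRCM Vpr.
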