Addgene plasmid #115838: pscALPS-SIV-RCM-vpr
Purpose: Encodes codon optimized 3xFLAG-SIVRCM Vpr (HM803689) and puromycin resistance protein
Depositing lab: Jeremy Luban. Depositing organization: University of Massachusetts, Worcester. Publication: Primate immunodeficiency virus proteins Vpx and Vpr counteract transcriptional repression of proviruses by the HUSH complex. Yurkovetskiy L, Guney MH, Kim K, Goh SL, McCauley S, Dauphin A, Diehl WE, Luban J. Nat Microbiol. 2018 Dec;3(12):1354-1361. doi: 10.1038/s41564-018-0256-x. Epub 2018 Oct 8. PubMed 30297740.
Backbone
  Vector backbone: pscALPS Puro
  Vector type: Lentiviral
  Selectable markers: Puromycin
Growth in bacteria
  Bacterial resistance: Ampicillin, 100 μg/mL
  Growth temperature: 30°C
  Growth strain: NEB Stable
  Copy number: High Copy
Gene/Insert
  Gene/Insert name: SIVRCM Vpr (HM803689)
  Promoter: SFFV
  Tag / fusion protein: 3x-FLAG (N terminal on insert)
  Cloning method: Restriction Enzyme; 5′ cloning site XbaI (unknown if destroyed); 3′ cloning site EcoRI (unknown if destroyed)
Terms and licenses: Academic/Nonprofit Terms; Industry Terms: Not Available to Industry
Depositor comments: PuroR . Please visit https://www.biorxiv.org/content/early/2018/04/03/293001 for bioRxiv preprint.
How to cite: pscALPS-SIV-RCM-vpr was a gift from Jeremy Luban (Addgene plasmid # 115838 ; http://n2t.net/addgene:115838 ; RRID:Addgene_115838)
