>Addgene plasmid #115838 | pscALPS-SIV-RCM-vpr | depositor partial sequence | sequence record 218787 | SIV RCM Vpr
TCTAGAGCCGCCATGGATTATAAAGATGACGATGACAAAGACTATAAAGACGATGACGACAAAGATTACA
AGGACGACGACGACAAAGCGGCCGCTATGGAGATGCCTCCCGAGGATGAGGGGCCTCAGCGCGAACCAAT
GAATGAATGGCTTCTTGATACGCTTATGGAGTTGCAAGAGGAAGCGGCTAAGCACTTTACTATGGAGTTG
CTGCACGCGGTAGGTAATTATATATATGAGCAATATGGTGATAGCCTCGAAGGCGTCCGCGTCCTCATCA
CATTGCTTCAGCGAGCCCTTTTCCTGCACTACAGGCACGGTTGCACGGGTAGTAGGATAGGAACGAATCG
AGGAGGTAATCCCTTGCAATCAATTCCGCTCTCTAGGAACATATTGTAACCCGGGGAATTC
